>Addgene plasmid #50487 | pSLIK-NFLAG-hFUS | depositor partial sequence | sequence record 75426 | insert between SpeI and NotI
TTAWKRAAGCCCCGGGACCGATCCAGCCTCCGCGGCCCCGAACTAGTCACCATGGACTACAAGGACGACG
ATGACAAAATGGCCTCAAACGATTATACCCAACAAGCAACCCAAAGCTATGGGGCCTACCCCACCCAGCC
CGGGCAGGGCTATTCCCAGCAGAGCAGTCAGCCCTACGGACAGCAGAGTTACAGTGGTTATAGCCAGTCC
ACGGACACTTCAGGCTATGGCCAGAGCAGCTATTCTTCTTATGGCCAGAGCCAGAACACAGGCTATGGAA
CTCAGTCAACTCCCCAGGGATATGGCTCGACTGGCGGCTATGGCAGTAGCCAGAGCTCCCAATCGTCTTA
CGGGCAGCAGTCCTCCTATCCTGGCTATGGCCAGCAGCCAGCTCCCAGCAGCACCTCGGGAAGTTACGGT
AGCAGTTCTCAGAGCAGCAGCTATGGGCAGCCCCAGAGTGGGAGCTACAGCCAGCAGCCTAGCTATGGTG
GACAGCAGCAAAGCTATGGACAGCAGCAAAGCTATAATCCCCCTCAGGGCTATGGACAGCAGAACCAGTA
CAACAGCAGCAGTGGTGGTGGAGGTGGAGGTGGAGGTGGAGGTAACTATGGCCAAGATCAATCCTCCATG
AGTAGTGGTGGTGGCAGTGGTGGCGGTTATGGCAATCAAGACCAGAGTGGTGGAGGTGGCAGCGGTGGCT
ATGGACAGCAGGACCGTGGAGGCCGCGGCAGGGGTGGCAGTGGTGGCGGCGGCGGCGGCGGCGGTGGTGG
TTACAACCGCAGCAGTGGTGGCTATGAACCCAGAGGTCGTGGAGGTGGCCGTGGAGGCAGAGGTGGCATG
GGCGGAAGTGACCGTGGTGGCTTCAATAAATTTGGTGGCCCTCGGGACCAAGGATCACGTCATGACTCCG
AACAGGATAATTCAGACAACAACACCATCTTTGTGCAAGGCCTGGGTGAGAATGTTACAATTGAGTCTGT
GGCTGATTACTTCAAGCAGATTGGTATTATTAAGACAAACAAGAAAACGGGACAGCCCATGATTAATTTG
TACACAGACAGGGAAACTGGCAAGCTGAAGGGAGAGGCAACGGTCTCTTTTGATGACCCACCTTCAGCTA
AAGCAGCTATTGACTGGTTTGATGGTAAAGAATTCTCCGGAAATCCTATCAAGGTCTCATTTGCTACTCG
CCGGGCAGACTTTAATCGGGGTGGTGGCAATGGTCGTGGAGGCCGAGGGCGAGGAGGACCCATGGGCCGT
GGAGGCTATGGAGGTGGTGGCAGTGGTGGTGGTGGCCGAGGAGGATTTCCCAGTGGAGGTGGTGGCGGTG
GAGGACAGCAGCGAGCTGGTGACTGGAAGTGTCCTAATCCCACCTGTGAGAATATGAACTTCTCTTGGAG
GAATGAATGCAACCAGTGTAAGGCCCCTAAACCAGATGGCCCAGGAGGGGGACCAGGTGGCTCTCACATG
GGGGGTAACTACGGGGATGATCGTCGTGGTGGCAGAGGAGGCTATGATCGAGGCGGCTACCGGGGCCGCG
GCGGGGACCGTGGAGGCTTCCGAGGGGGCCGGGGTGGTGGGGACAGAGGTGGCTTTGGCCCTGGCAAGAT
GGATTCCAGGGGTGAGCACAGACAGGATCGCAGGGAGAGGCCGTATTAACAAAAACTCATCTCAGAAGAG
GATCTRTASGCGGCCGCACTCGAGATATCTAGACCCAGCTTG
