>Addgene plasmid #50487 | pSLIK-NFLAG-hFUS | addgene partial sequence | sequence record 77802 | hUBCpro-R 5'-CTAAGGCCGAGTCTTATGAGCAG-3'
CGCCGTGAGGAGGGGGGCGCCCGCGGGAGGCGCCAAAACCCGGCGCGGAGGCCAGATCTTGGGTGGGTTA
ATTAACCATCTTTATGGCTCGAGATGTTATCAACCACTTTGTACAAGAAAGCTGGGTCTAGATATCTCGA
GTGCGGCCGCCTACAGATCCTCTTCTGAGATGAGTTTTTGTTAATACGGCCTCTCCCTGCGATCCTGTCT
GTGCTCACCCCTGGAATCCATCTTGCCAGGGCCAAAGCCACCTCTGTCCCCACCACCCCGGCCCCCTCGG
AAGCCTCCACGGTCCCCGCCGCGGCCCCGGTAGCCGCCTCGATCATAGCCTCCTCTGCCACCACGACGAT
CATCCCCGTAGTTACCCCCCATGTGAGAGCCACCTGGTCCCCCTCCTGGGCCATCTGGTTTAGGGGCCTT
ACACTGGTTGCATTCATTCCTCCAAGAGAAGTTCATATTCTCACAGGTGGGATTAGGACACTTCCAGTCA
CCAGCTCGCTGCTGTCCTCCACCGCCACCACCTCCACTGGGAAATCCTCCTCGGCCACCACCACCACTGC
CACCACCTCCATAGCCTCCACGGCCCATGGGTCCTCCTCGCCCTCGGCCTCCACGACCATTGCCACCACC
CCGATTAAAGTCTGCCCGGCGA
