>Addgene plasmid #50487 | pSLIK-NFLAG-hFUS | addgene partial sequence | sequence record 130597 | LNCX 5'-AGCTCGTTTAGTGAACCGTCAGATC-3'
CTCCATAGAAGACACCGGGACCGATCCAGCCTCCGCGGCCCCGAACTAGTCACCATGGACTACAAGGACG
ACGATGACAAAATGGCCTCAAACGATTATACCCAACAAGCAACCCAAAGCTATGGGGCCTACCCCACCCA
GCCCGGGCAGGGCTATTCCCAGCAGAGCAGTCAGCCCTACGGACAGCAGAGTTACAGTGGTTATAGCCAG
TCCACGGACACTTCAGGCTATGGCCAGAGCAGCTATTCTTCTTATGGCCAGAGCCAGAACACAGGCTATG
GAACTCAGTCAACTCCCCAGGGATATGGCTCGACTGGCGGCTATGGCAGTAGCCAGAGCTCCCAATCGTC
TTACGGGCAGCAGTCCTCCTATCCTGGCTATGGCCAGCAGCCAGCTCCCAGCAGCACCTCGGGAAGTTAC
GGTAGCAGTTCTCAGAGCAGCAGCTATGGGCAGCCCCAGAGTGGGAGCTACAGCCAGCAGCCTAGCTATG
GTGGACAGCAGCAAAGCTATGGACAGCAGCAAAGCTATAATCCCCCTCAGGGCTATGGACAGCAGAACCA
GTACAACAGCAGCAGTGGTGGTGGAGGTGGAGGTGGAGGTGGAGGTAACTATGGCCAAGATCAATCCTCC
ATGAGTAGTGGTGGTGGCAGTGGTGGCGGTTATGGCAATCAAGACCAGAGTGGTGGAGGTGGCAGCGGTG
GCTATGGACAGCAGGACCGTGGAGGCCGCGGCAGGGGTGGCAGTGGTGGCGGCGGCGGCGGCGGCGGTGG
TGGTTACAACCGCAGCAGTGGTGGCTATGAACCCAGAGGTCGTGGAGGTGGCCGTGGAGGCAGAGGTGGC
ATGG
