[The description below was written by a language model from this plasmid's Addgene catalogue record.]
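Description:
pSLIK-NFLAG-hFUS is a lentiviral transfer plasmid built on the pSLIK-neo backbone, with a recorded total size of about 14.2 kb. It is propagated in bacteria under ampicillin selection, using a recombination-deficient strain of the kind usually chosen to keep lentiviral repeat sequences stable. A neomycin resistance marker allows transduced mammalian cells to be selected with G418. No feature table accompanies the record, so the bacterial origin of replication, the LTRs, the packaging signal and any other backbone elements are not itemised.

The payload is the human FUS coding sequence (fused in sarcoma, also called TLS or hnRNP P2), an insert of roughly 1.7 kb. It carries a FLAG epitope at its N-terminus and was introduced by Gateway recombination. Expression is driven by a TRE promoter, a tetracycline-responsive element that is active only when a tetracycline-controlled transactivator is present, so FUS expression is expected to be doxycycline-regulated. The record does not state whether the transactivator is encoded on this plasmid or which promoter drives the neomycin marker. The FLAG tag allows the exogenous protein to be detected and immunopurified separately from endogenous FUS.

According to the record, the plasmid is used to produce lentivirus by co-transfection with the packaging plasmid psPAX2 and the envelope plasmid pMD2G. The resulting particles deliver the FLAG-FUS cassette for stable integration into target cells. The associated study examined how FUS binds conserved introns and regulates genes encoding RNA-binding proteins in neurons, which fits a role for this construct in expressing tagged FUS for RNA–protein interaction and gene-regulation experiments.
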