Addgene plasmid #50487: pSLIK-NFLAG-hFUS
Purpose: Produces lentivirus expressing human FUS with FLAG tag at its N-terminus by co-transfection with psPAX2 and pMD2G
Depositing lab: Zissimos Mourelatos. Depositing organization: University of Pennsylvania. Publication: FUS regulates genes coding for RNA-binding proteins in neurons by binding to their highly conserved introns. Nakaya T, Alexiou P, Maragkakis M, Chang A, Mourelatos Z. RNA. 2013 Apr;19(4):498-509. doi: 10.1261/rna.037804.112. Epub 2013 Feb 6. PubMed 23389473.
Backbone
  Vector backbone: pSLIK-neo
  Backbone manufacturer: Iain Fraser(Addgene plasmid #25735)
  Backbone size w/o insert (bp): 13286
  Total vector size (bp): 14200
  Vector type: Lentiviral
  Selectable markers: Neomycin (select with G418)
Growth in bacteria
  Bacterial resistance: Ampicillin, 100 μg/mL
  Growth temperature: 37°C
  Growth strain: NEB Stable
  Copy number: Unknown
Gene/Insert
  Gene/Insert name: FUS (alt names: fused in sarcoma; TLS; hnRNP P2)
  Species: H. sapiens (human)
  Insert size (bp): 1680
  GenBank ID: NM_004960.3
  Entrez Gene: FUS (a.k.a. ALS6, ETM4, FUS1, HNRNPP2, POMP75, TLS, altFUS)
  Promoter: TRE
  Tag / fusion protein: FLAG (N terminal on insert)
  Cloning method: Gateway Cloning
  Sequencing primers: 5′ TGGAGACGCCATCCACGCTG; 3′ CCATCTTTATGGCTCGAGATG
Terms and licenses: Academic/Nonprofit Terms; Industry Terms: Not Available to Industry
How to cite: pSLIK-NFLAG-hFUS was a gift from Zissimos Mourelatos (Addgene plasmid # 50487 ; http://n2t.net/addgene:50487 ; RRID:Addgene_50487)
